Addgene plasmid #198616: pBad-HaloGFP-177-178
Purpose: Green fluorescent Ca2+ ion indicator for bacterial expression.
Depositing lab: Robert Campbell. Depositing organization: The University of Tokyo. Publication: Chemigenetic indicators based on synthetic chelators and green fluorescent protein. Zhu W, Takeuchi S, Imai S, Terada T, Ueda T, Nasu Y, Terai T, Campbell RE. Nat Chem Biol. 2023 Jan;19(1):38-44. doi: 10.1038/s41589-022-01134-z. Epub 2022 Sep 22. PubMed 36138142.
Backbone
  Vector backbone: PBad
  Backbone manufacturer: Invitrogen
  Backbone size w/o insert (bp): 4000
  Vector type: Bacterial Expression
Growth in bacteria
  Bacterial resistance: Ampicillin, 100 μg/mL
  Growth temperature: 37°C
  Growth strain: DH5alpha
  Copy number: High Copy
Gene/Insert
  Gene/Insert name: HaloGFP-177-178
  Species: Synthetic
  Insert size (bp): 1620
  Promoter: araBAD promoter
  Cloning method: Gibson Cloning
  Sequencing primers: 5′ pBAD forward; 3′ pBAD Reverse
Terms and licenses: Academic/Nonprofit Terms; Industry Terms: Not Available to Industry
How to cite: pBad-HaloGFP-177-178 was a gift from Robert Campbell (Addgene plasmid # 198616 ; http://n2t.net/addgene:198616 ; RRID:Addgene_198616)
