[The description below was written by a language model from this plasmid's Addgene catalogue record and pLannotate feature annotations shown in this document.]
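Description:
pBad-HaloGFP-177-178 is a bacterial expression plasmid built on the Invitrogen pBAD backbone, with a sequenced length of about 5.7 kb. It is maintained in E. coli through a ColE1/pMB1-type high-copy origin and selected with ampicillin via the β-lactamase gene (AmpR) under its own promoter. A pBR322-derived bom region and a short remnant of rop are also annotated. Expression of the insert is driven by the araBAD promoter, with the divergently transcribed araC regulator carried on the same plasmid, so transcription is inducible with L-arabinose. The rrnB T1 and T2 terminators downstream of the coding region stop transcription.

The roughly 1.6 kb synthetic insert encodes a chimeric protein in which a GFP sequence, annotated as a circularly permuted EGFP-type green fluorescent protein, is inserted within HaloTag. The feature table shows an N-terminal HaloTag fragment, then the GFP, then the remaining HaloTag fragment. The "177-178" in the name presumably refers to the insertion position, although the record does not say so explicitly. The open reading frame is preceded by the standard pBAD leader. This comprises a short element annotated as a fragment of a His-containing composite tag, the T7 gene 10 leader that aids translation, and the Xpress epitope with an enterokinase cleavage site, which are useful for purification and detection.

HaloTag binds chloroalkane ligands covalently. According to the stated purpose and the associated publication title, this protein is the scaffold of a chemigenetic green fluorescent Ca2+ indicator, in which a synthetic chelator attached through HaloTag modulates GFP fluorescence. The plasmid is intended for producing this protein in bacteria.
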