Features (pLannotate 1.2.2; 16 found; start..end, strand, type, name):
     17..301     +  promoter       araBAD promoter: araBAD; promoter of the L-arabinose operon of E. coli; the araC regulatory gene is transcribed in the opposite direction (Guzman et al., 1995)
    347..367     +  CDS            capTEV™ (fragment): composite tag for in vivo biotinylation, TEV protease cleavage, and 6xHis tagging
    368..400     +  CDS            T7 tag (gene 10 leader): leader peptide from bacteriophage T7 gene 10 promotes efficient translation in E. coli
    404..427     +  CDS            Xpress™ tag: Xpress™ epitope tag, including an enterokinase recognition and cleavage site
    443..971     +  CDS            HaloTag® (fragment): modified bacterial dehalogenase that forms covalent bonds with chloroalkane derivatives
    974..1699    +  CDS            cEGFP: cEGFP is a basic (constitutively fluorescent) green fluorescent protein published in 2008, derived from Aequorea victoria.
   1705..2062    +  CDS            HaloTag® (fragment): modified bacterial dehalogenase that forms covalent bonds with chloroalkane derivatives
   2155..2270    +  ncRNA          5S rRNA: Accession: RF00001 - 5S ribosomal RNA
   2274..2360    +  terminator     rrnB T1 terminator: Escherichia coli rrnB; transcription terminator T1 from the E. coli rrnB gene
   2452..2479    +  terminator     rrnB T2 terminator: transcription terminator T2 from the E. coli rrnB gene
   2498..2589    +  promoter       AmpR promoter: bla
   2590..3450    +  CDS            AmpR: β-lactamase; bla; confers resistance to ampicillin, carbenicillin, and related antibiotics
   3621..4209    +  rep_origin     ori: high-copy-number ColE1/pMB1/pBR322/pUC origin of replication
   4395..4535    -  misc_feature   bom: basis of mobility region from pBR322
   4637..4677    -  CDS            rop (fragment): Rop protein, which maintains plasmids at low copy number; rop
   4799..5677    -  CDS            araC: L-arabinose regulatory protein; araC
>Addgene plasmid #198616 | pBad-HaloGFP-177-178 | addgene full sequence | sequence record 389872 | Addgene NGS Result
CTCCCGCCATTCAGAGAAGAAACCAATTGTCCATATTGCATCAGACATTGCCGTCACTGCGTCTTTTACT
GGCTCTTCTCGCTAACCAAACCGGTAACCCCGCTTATTAAAAGCATTCTGTAACAAAGCGGGACCAAAGC
CATGACAAAAACGCGTAACAAAAGTGTCTATAATCACGGCAGAAAAGTCCACATTGATTATTTGCACGGC
GTCACACTTTGCTATGCCATAGCATTTTTATCCATAAGATTAGCGGATCCTACCTGACGCTTTTTATCGC
AACTCTCTACTGTTTCTCCATACCCGTTTTTTGGGCTAACAGGAGGAATTAACCATGGGGGGTTCTCATC
ATCATCATCATCATGGTATGGCTAGCATGACTGGTGGACAGCAAATGGGTCGGGATCTGTACGACGATGA
CGATAAGGATCCGAGCTCGAGAATGGCAGAAATCGGTACTGGCTTTCCATTCGACCCCCATTATGTGGAA
GTCCTGGGCGAGCGCATGCACTACGTCGATGTTGGTCCGCGCGATGGCACCCCTGTGCTGTTCCTGCACG
GTAACCCGACCTCCTCCTACGTGTGGCGCAACATCATCCCGCATGTTGCACCGACCCATCGCTGCATTGC
TCCAGACCTGATCGGTATGGGCAAATCCGACAAACCAGACCTGGGTTATTTCTTCGACGACCACGTCCGC
TTCATGGATGCCTTCATCGAAGCCCTGGGTCTGGAAGAGGTCGTCCTGGTCATTCACGACTGGGGCTCCG
CTCTGGGTTTCCACTGGGCCAAGCGCAATCCAGAGCGCGTCAAAGGTATTGCATTTATGGAGTTCATCCG
CCCTATCCCGACCTGGGACGAATGGCCAGAATTTGCCCGCGAGACCTTCCAGGCCTTCCGCACCACCGAC
GTCGGCCGCAAGCTGATCATCGATCAGAACGTTTTTATCGAGGGTACGCTGCCGATGGGTGGTGAAAACG
TCTATATCAAGGCCGACAAGCAGAAGAACGGCATCAAGGCGAACTTCAAGATCCGCCACAACATCGAGGA
CGGCGGCGTGCAGCTCGCCTACCACTACCAGCAGAACACCCCCATCGGCGACGGCCCCGTGCTGCTGCCC
GACAACCACTACCTGAGCGTCCAGTCCAAACTTTCGAAAGACCCCAACGAGAAGCGCGATCACATGGTCC
TGCTGGAGTTCGTGACCGCCGCCGGGATCACTCTCGGCATGGACGAGCTGTACAAGGGCGGTACCGGAGG
GAGCATGGTGAGCAAGGGCGAGGAGCTGTTCACCGGGGTGGTGCCCATCCTGGTCGAGCTGGACGGCGAC
GTAAACGGCCACAAGTTCAGCGTGTCCGGCGAGGGTGAGGGCGATGCCACCTACGGCAAGCTGACCCTGA
AGTTCATCTGCACCACCGGCAAGCTGCCCGTGCCCTGGCCCACCCTCGTGACCACCCTGACCTACGGCGT
GCAGTGCTTCAGCCGCTACCCCGACCACATGAAGCAGCACGACTTCTTCAAGTCCGCCATGCCCGAAGGC
TACATCCAGGAGCGCACCATCTTCTTCAAGGACGACGGCAACTACAAGACCCGCGCCGAGGTGAAGTTCG
AGGGCGACACCCTGGTGAACCGCATCGAGCTGAAGGGCATCGACTTCAAGGAGGACGGCAACATCCTGGG
GCATAAGCTGGAGTACAACCTTGGCCGCCCGCTGACTGAAGTCGAGATGGACCATTACCGCGAGCCGTTC
CTGAATCCTGTTGACCGCGAGCCACTGTGGCGCTTCCCAAACGAGCTGCCAATCGCCGGTGAGCCAGCGA
ACATCGTCGCGCTGGTCGAAGAATACATGGACTGGCTGCACCAGTCCCCTGTCCCGAAGCTGCTGTTCTG
GGGCACCCCAGGCGTTCTGATCCCACCGGCCGAAGCCGCTCGCCTGGCCAAAAGCCTGCCTAACTGCAAG
GCTGTGGACATCGGCCCGGGTCTGAATCTGCTGCAAGAAGACAACCCGGACCTGATCGGCAGCGAGATCG
CGCGCTGGCTGTCGACGCTCGAGATTTCCGGCTGAAAGCTTGGCTGTTTTGGCGGATGAGAGAAGATTTT
CAGCCTGATACAGATTAAATCAGAACGCAGAAGCGGTCTGATAAAACAGAATTTGCCTGGCGGCAGTAGC
GCGGTGGTCCCACCTGACCCCATGCCGAACTCAGAAGTGAAACGCCGTAGCGCCGATGGTAGTGTGGGGT
CTCCCCATGCGAGAGTAGGGAACTGCCAGGCATCAAATAAAACGAAAGGCTCAGTCGAAAGACTGGGCCT
TTCGTTTTATCTGTTGTTTGTCGGTGAACGCTCTCCTGAGTAGGACAAATCCGCCGGGAGCGGATTTGAA
CGTTGCGAAGCAACGGCCCGGAGGGTGGCGGGCAGGACGCCCGCCATAAACTGCCAGGCATCAAATTAAG
CAGAAGGCCATCCTGACGGATGGCCTTTTTGCGTTTCTACAAACTCTTTTGTTTATTTTTCTAAATACAT
TCAAATATGTATCCGCTCATGAGACAATAACCCTGATAAATGCTTCAATAATATTGAAAAAGGAAGAGTA
TGAGTATTCAACATTTCCGTGTCGCCCTTATTCCCTTTTTTGCGGCATTTTGCCTTCCTGTTTTTGCTCA
CCCAGAAACGCTGGTGAAAGTAAAAGATGCTGAAGATCAGTTGGGTGCACGAGTGGGTTACATCGAACTG
GATCTCAACAGCGGTAAGATCCTTGAGAGTTTTCGCCCCGAAGAACGTTTTCCAATGATGAGCACTTTTA
AAGTTCTGCTATGTGGCGCGGTATTATCCCGTGTTGACGCCGGGCAAGAGCAACTCGGTCGCCGCATACA
CTATTCTCAGAATGACTTGGTTGAGTACTCACCAGTCACAGAAAAGCATCTTACGGATGGCATGACAGTA
AGAGAATTATGCAGTGCTGCCATAACCATGAGTGATAACACTGCGGCCAACTTACTTCTGACAACGATCG
GAGGACCGAAGGAGCTAACCGCTTTTTTGCACAACATGGGGGATCATGTAACTCGCCTTGATCGTTGGGA
ACCGGAGCTGAATGAAGCCATACCAAACGACGAGCGTGACACCACGATGCCTGTAGCAATGGCAACAACG
TTGCGCAAACTATTAACTGGCGAACTACTTACTCTAGCTTCCCGGCAACAATTAATAGACTGGATGGAGG
CGGATAAAGTTGCAGGACCACTTCTGCGCTCGGCCCTTCCGGCTGGCTGGTTTATTGCTGATAAATCTGG
AGCCGGTGAGCGTGGGTCTCGCGGTATCATTGCAGCACTGGGGCCAGATGGTAAGCCCTCCCGTATCGTA
GTTATCTACACGACGGGGAGTCAGGCAACTATGGATGAACGAAATAGACAGATCGCTGAGATAGGTGCCT
CACTGATTAAGCATTGGTAACTGTCAGACCAAGTTTACTCATATATACTTTAGATTGATTTAAAACTTCA
TTTTTAATTTAAAAGGATCTAGGTGAAGATCCTTTTTGATAATCTCATGACCAAAATCCCTTAACGTGAG
TTTTCGTTCCACTGAGCGTCAGACCCCGTAGAAAAGATCAAAGGATCTTCTTGAGATCCTTTTTTTCTGC
GCGTAATCTGCTGCTTGCAAACAAAACAACCACCGCTACCAGCGGTGGTTTGTTTGCCGGATCAAGAGCT
ACCAACTCTTTTTCCGAAGGTAACTGGCTTCAGCAGAGCGCAGATACCAAATACTGTCCTTCTAGTGTAG
CCGTAGTTAGGCCACCACTTCAAGAACTCTGTAGCACCGCCTACATACCTCGCTCTGCTAATCCTGTTAC
CAGTGGCTGCTGCCAGTGGCGATAAGTCGTGTCTTACCGGGTTGGACTCAAGACGATAGTTACCGGATAA
GGCGCAGCGGTCGGGCTGAACGGGGGGTTCGTGCACACAGCCCAGCTTGGAGCGAACGACCTACACCGAA
CTGAGATACCTACAGCGTGAGCTATGAGAAAGCGCCACGCTTCCCGAAGGGAGAAAGGCGGACAGGTATC
CGGTAAGCGGCAGGGTCGGAACAGGAGAGCGCACGAGGGAGCTTCCAGGGGGAAACGCCTGGTATCTTTA
TAGTCCTGTCGGGTTTCGCCACCTCTGACTTGAGCGTCGATTTTTGTGATGCTCGTCAGGGGGGCGGAGC
CTATGGAAAAACGCCAGCAACGCGGCCTTTTTACGGTTCCTGGCCTTTTGCTGGCCTTTTGCTCACATGT
TCTTTCCTGCGTTATCCCCTGATTCTGTGGATAACCGTATTACCGCCTTTGAGTGAGCTGATACCGCTCG
CCGCAGCCGAACGACCGAGCGCAGCGAGTCAGTGAGCGAGGAAGCGGAAGAGCGCCTGATGCGGTATTTT
CTCCTTACGCATCTGTGCGGTATTTCACACCGCATATGGTGCACTCTCAGTACAATCTGCTCTGATGCCG
CATAGTTAAGCCAGTATACACTCCGCTATCGCTACGTGACTGGGTCATGGCTGCGCCCCGACACCCGCCA
ACACCCGCTGACGCGCCCTGACGGGCTTGTCTGCTCCCGGCATCCGCTTACAGACAAGCTGTGACCGTCT
CCGGGAGCTGCATGTGTCAGAGGTTTTCACCGTCATCACCGAAACGCGCGAGGCAGCAGATCAATTCGCG
CGCGAAGGCGAAGCGGCATGCATAATGTGCCTGTCAAATGGACGAAGCAGGGATTCTGCAAACCCTATGC
TACTCCGTCAAGCCGTCAATTGTCTGATTCGTTACCAATTATGACAACTTGACGGCTACATCATTCACTT
TTTCTTCACAACCGGCACGGAACTCGCTCGGGCTGGCCCCGGTGCATTTTTTAAATACCCGCGAGAAATA
GAGTTGATCGTCAAAACCAACATTGCGACCGACGGTGGCGATAGGCATCCGGGTGGTGCTCAAAAGCAGC
TTCGCCTGGCTGATACGTTGGTCCTCGCGCCAGCTTAAGACGCTAATCCCTAACTGCTGGCGGAAAAGAT
GTGACAGACGCGACGGCGACAAGCAAACATGCTGTGCGACGCTGGCGATATCAAAATTGCTGTCTGCCAG
GTGATCGCTGATGTACTGACAAGCCTCGCGTACCCGATTATCCATCGGTGGATGGAGCGACTCGTTAATC
GCTTCCATGCGCCGCAGTAACAATTGCTCAAGCAGATTTATCGCCAGCAGCTCCGAATAGCGCCCTTCCC
CTTGCCCGGCGTTAATGATTTGCCCAAACAGGTCGCTGAAATGCGGCTGGTGCGCTTCATCCGGGCGAAA
GAACCCCGTATTGGCAAATATTGACGGCCAGTTAAGCCATTCATGCCAGTAGGCGCGCGGACGAAAGTAA
ACCCACTGGTGATACCATTCGCGAGCCTCCGGATGACGACCGTAGTGATGAATCTCTCCTGGCGGGAACA
GCAAAATATCACCCGGTCGGCAAACAAATTCTCGTCCCTGATTTTTCACCACCCCCTGACCGCGAATGGT
GAGATTGAGAATATAACCTTTCATTCCCAGCGGTCGGTCGATAAAAAAATCGAGATAACCGTTGGCCTCA
ATCGGCGTTAAACCCGCCACCAGATGGGCATTAAACGAGTATCCCGGCAGCAGGGGATCATTTTGCGCTT
CAGCCATACTTTTCATA
